>Addgene plasmid #105012 | pCAG G-CEPIA1er | depositor full sequence | sequence record 199368 | pCAG G-CEPIA1er sequence 6249 bps
CAAAAGGCCAGGAACCGTAAAAAGGCCGCGTTGCTGGCGTTTTTCCATAGGCTCCGCCCCCCTGACGAGC
ATCACAAAAATCGACGCTCAAGTCAGAGGTGGCGAAACCCGACAGGACTATAAAGATACCAGGCGTTTCC
CCCTGGAAGCTCCCTCGTGCGCTCTCCTGTTCCGACCCTGCCGCTTACCGGATACCTGTCCGCCTTTCTC
CCTTCGGGAAGCGTGGCGCTTTCTCATAGCTCACGCTGTAGGTATCTCAGTTCGGTGTAGGTCGTTCGCT
CCAAGCTGGGCTGTGTGCACGAACCCCCCGTTCAGCCCGACCGCTGCGCCTTATCCGGTAACTATCGTCT
TGAGTCCAACCCGGTAAGACACGACTTATCGCCACTGGCAGCAGCCACTGGTAACAGGATTAGCAGAGCG
AGGTATGTAGGCGGTGCTACAGAGTTCTTGAAGTGGTGGCCTAACTACGGCTACACTAGAAGACAGTATT
TGGTATCTGCGCTCTGCTGAAGCCAGTTACCTTCGGAAAAAGAGTTGGTAGCTCTTGATCCGGCAAACAA
ACCACCGCTGGTAGCGGTGGTTTTTTTGTTTGCAAGCAGCAGATTACGCGCAGAAAAAAAGGATCTCAAG
AAGATCCTTTGATCTTTTCTACGGGGTCTGACGCTCAGTGGAACGAAAACTCACGTTAAGGGATTTTGGT
CATGAGATTATCAAAAAGGATCTTCACCTAGATCCTTTTAAATTAAAAATGAAGTTTTAAATCAATCTAA
AGTATATATGAGTAAACTTGGTCTGACAGTTACCAATGCTTAATCAGTGAGGCACCTATCTCAGCGATCT
GTCTATTTCGTTCATCCATAGTTGCCTGACTCCCCGTCGTGTAGATAACTACGATACGGGAGGGCTTACC
ATCTGGCCCCAGTGCTGCAATGATACCGCGAGACCCACGCTCACCGGCTCCAGATTTATCAGCAATAAAC
CAGCCAGCCGGAAGGGCCGAGCGCAGAAGTGGTCCTGCAACTTTATCCGCCTCCATCCAGTCTATTAATT
GTTGCCGGGAAGCTAGAGTAAGTAGTTCGCCAGTTAATAGTTTGCGCAACGTTGTTGCCATTGCTACAGG
CATCGTGGTGTCACGCTCGTCGTTTGGTATGGCTTCATTCAGCTCCGGTTCCCAACGATCAAGGCGAGTT
ACATGATCCCCCATGTTGTGCAAAAAAGCGGTTAGCTCCTTCGGTCCTCCGATCGTTGTCAGAAGTAAGT
TGGCCGCAGTGTTATCACTCATGGTTATGGCAGCACTGCATAATTCTCTTACTGTCATGCCATCCGTAAG
ATGCTTTTCTGTGACTGGTGAGTACTCAACCAAGTCATTCTGAGAATAGTGTATGCGGCGACCGAGTTGC
TCTTGCCCGGCGTCAATACGGGATAATACCGCGCCACATAGCAGAACTTTAAAAGTGCTCATCATTGGAA
AACGTTCTTCGGGGCGAAAACTCTCAAGGATCTTACCGCTGTTGAGATCCAGTTCGATGTAACCCACTCG
TGCACCCAACTGATCTTCAGCATCTTTTACTTTCACCAGCGTTTCTGGGTGAGCAAAAACAGGAAGGCAA
AATGCCGCAAAAAAGGGAATAAGGGCGACACGGAAATGTTGAATACTCATACTCTTCCTTTTTCAATATT
ATTGAAGCATTTATCAGGGTTATTGTCTCATGAGCGGATACATATTTGAATGTATTTAGAAAAATAAACA
AATAGGGGTTCCGCGCACATTTCCCCGAAAAGTGCCACCTGGGTCGACATTGATTATTGACTAGTTATTA
ATAGTAATCAATTACGGGGTCATTAGTTCATAGCCCATATATGGAGTTCCGCGTTACATAACTTACGGTA
AATGGCCCGCCTGGCTGACCGCCCAACGACCCCCGCCCATTGACGTCAATAATGACGTATGTTCCCATAG
TAACGCCAATAGGGACTTTCCATTGACGTCAATGGGTGGAGTATTTACGGTAAACTGCCCACTTGGCAGT
ACATCAAGTGTATCATATGCCAAGTACGCCCCCTATTGACGTCAATGACGGTAAATGGCCCGCCTGGCAT
TATGCCCAGTACATGACCTTATGGGACTTTCCTACTTGGCAGTACATCTACGTATTAGTCATCGCTATTA
CCATGGTCGAGGTGAGCCCCACGTTCTGCTTCACTCTCCCCATCTCCCCCCCCTCCCCACCCCCAATTTT
GTATTTATTTATTTTTTAATTATTTTGTGCAGCGATGGGGGCGGGGGGGGGGGGGGGGCGCGCGCCAGGC
GGGGCGGGGCGGGGCGAGGGGCGGGGCGGGGCGAGGCGGAGAGGTGCGGCGGCAGCCAATCAGAGCGGCG
CGCTCCGAAAGTTTCCTTTTATGGCGAGGCGGCGGCGGCGGCGGCCCTATAAAAAGCGAAGCGCGCGGCG
GGCGGGAGTCGCTGCGTTGCCTTCGCCCCGTGCCCCGCTCCGCGCCGCCTCGCGCCGCCCGCCCCGGCTC
TGACTGACCGCGTTACTCCCACAGGTGAGCGGGCGGGACGGCCCTTCTCCTCCGGGCTGTAATTAGCGCT
TGGTTTAATGACGGCTCGTTTCTTTTCTGTGGCTGCGTGAAAGCCTTAAAGGGCTCCGGGAGGGCCCTTT
GTGCGGGGGGGAGCGGCTCGGGGGGTGCGTGCGTGTGTGTGTGCGTGGGGAGCGCCGCGTGCGGCCCGCG
CTGCCCGGCGGCTGTGAGCGCTGCGGGCGCGGCGCGGGGCTTTGTGCGCTCCGCGTGTGCGCGAGGGGAG
CGCGGCCGGGGGCGGTGCCCCGCGGTGCGGGGGGGCTGCGAGGGGAACAAAGGCTGCGTGCGGGGTGTGT
GCGTGGGGGGGTGAGCAGGGGGTGTGGGCGCGGCGGTCGGGCTGTAACCCCCCCCTGCACCCCCCTCCCC
GAGTTGCTGAGCACGGCCCGGCTTCGGGTGCGGGGCTCCGTACGGGGCGTGGCGCGGGGCTCGCCGTGCC
GGGCGGGGGGTGGCGGCAGGTGGGGGTGCCGGGCGGGGCGGGGCCGCCTCGGGCCGGGGAGGGCTCGGGG
GAGGGGCGCGGCGGCCCCCGGAGCGCCGGCGGCTGTCGAGGCGCGGCGAGCCGCAGCCATTGCCTTTTAT
GGTAATCGTGCGAGAGGGCGCAGGGACTTCCTTTGTCCCAAATCTGTGCGGAGCCGAAATCTGGGAGGCG
CCGCCGCACCCCCTCTAGCGGGCGCGGGGCGAAGCGGTGCGGCGCCGGCAGGAAGGAAATGGGCGGGGAG
GGCCTTCGTGCGTCGCCGCGCCGCCGTCCCCTTCTCCCTCTCCAGCCTCGGGGCTGTCCGCGGGGGGACG
GCTGCCTTCGGGGGGGACGGGGCAGGGCGGGGTTCGGCTTCTGGCGTGTGACCGGCGGCTCTAGAGCCTC
TGCTAACCATGTTCATGCCTTCTTCTTTTTCCTACAGCTCCTGGGCAACGTGCTGGTTATTGTGCTGTCT
CATCATTTTGGCAAAGAATTGCTCGAGCTCAAGCTTCGAATTGGCCACCATGGGATGGAGCTGTATCATC
CTCTTCTTGGTAGCAACAGCTACAGGTAAGGGGTTAACAGTAGCAGGCTTGAGGTCTGGACATATATATG
GGTGACAATGACATCCACTTTGCCTTTCTCTCCACAGGCGCGCACTCCCAGGTCCAACTGCAGGGATCCA
TGGTCGACTCTTCACGTCGTAAGTGGAATAAGACAGGTCACGCAGTCAGAGCTATAGGTCGGCTGAGCTC
ACTCGAGAACGTCTATATCAAGGCCGACGAGCAGAAGAACGGCATCAAGGCGTACTTCAAGATCCGCCAC
AACATCGAGGGCGGCGGCGTGCAGCTCGCCTACCACTACCAGCAGAACACCCCCATCGGCGACGGCCCCG
TGCTGCTGCCCGACAACCACTACCTGAGCGTGCAGTCCATACTTTCGAAAGACCCCAACGAGAAGCGCGA
TCACATGGTCCTGCTGGAGTTCGTGACCGCCGCCGGGATCACTCTCGGCATGGACGAGCTGTACAAGGGC
GGTACCGGAGGGAGCATGGTGAGCAAGGGCGAGGAGCTGTTCACCGGGGTGGTGCCCATCCAGGTCGAGC
TGGACGGCGACGTAAACGGCCACAAGTTCAGCGTGTCCGGCGAGGGTGAGGGCGATGCCACCTACGGCAA
GCTGACCCTGAAGTTCATCTGCACCACCGGCAAGCTGCCCGTGCCCTGGCCCACCCTCGTGACCACCCTG
ACCTACGGCGTGCAGTGCTTCAGCCGCTACCCCGACCACATGAAGCAGCACGACTTCTTCAAGTCCGCCA
TGCCCGAAGGCTACATCCAGGAGCGCACCATCTTCTTCAAGGACGACGGCAACTACAAGACCCGCGCCGA
GGTGAAGTTCGAGGGCGACACCCTGGTGAACCGCATCGAGCTGAAGGGCATCGACTTCAAGGAGGACGGC
AACATCCTGGGGCACAAGCTGGAGTACAACACGCGTGACCAACTGACTGAAGAGCAGATCGCAGAATTTA
AAGAGGCTTTCTCCCTATTTGACAAGGACGGGGATGGGACGATAACAACCAAGGATCTGGGGACGGTGCT
GCGGTCTCTGGGGCAGAACCCCACAGAAGCAGAGCTCCAGGACATGATCAATGAAGTAGATGCCGACGGT
AATGGCACAATCGACTTCCCTGAGTTCCTGACAATGATGGCAAGAAAAATGAAAGACACAGACAGTGAAG
AAGAAATTCGCGAAGCGTTCCGTGTGTGGGATAAGGATGGCAATGGCTACATCTCTGCAGCAGACCTTCG
CCACGTGATGACAAACCTTGGAGAGAAGTTAACAGATGAAGAGGTTGATGAAATGATCAGGGAAGCAGAT
ATCGATGGAGAAGGTCAGGTAAACTACGAAGAGTTTGTACAAATGATGACAGCGAAGGCGGCCGCAGAAC
AAAAACTCATCTCAGAAGAGGATCTGAATGGGGCCGCAAGCGAGAAGGACGAGCTGTAGAGATCTTTTTC
CCTCTGCCAAAAATTATGGGGACATCATGAAGCCCCTTGAGCATCTGACTTCTGGCTAATAAAGGAAATT
TATTTTCATTGCAATAGTGTGTTGGAATTTTTTGTGTCTATCACTCGGAAGGACATATGGGAGGGCAAAT
CATTTAAAACATCAGAATGAGTATTTGGTTTAGAGTTTGGCAACATATGCCCATATGCTGGCTGCCATGA
ACAAAGGTTGGCTATAAAGAGGTCATCAGTATATGAAACAGCCCCCTGCTGTCCATTCCTTATTCCATAG
AAAAGCCTTGACTTGAGGTTAGATTTTTTTTATATTTTGTTTTGTGTTATTTTTTTCTTTAACATCCCTA
AAATTTTCCTTACATGTTTTACTAGCCAGATTTTTCCTCCTCTCCTGACTACTCCCAGTCATAGCTGTCC
CTCTTCTCTTATGGAGATCCCTCGACCTGCACCGTCGACCAGCTGGTCGACGGTGCACCGTCGACCAGCT
TGGCGTAATCATGGTCATAGCTGTTTCCTGTGTGAAATTGTTATCCGCTCACAATTCCACACAACATACG
AGCCGGAAGCATAAAGTGTAAAGCCTGGGGTGCCTAATGAGTGAGCTAACTCACATTAATTGCGTTGCGC
TCACTGCCCGCTTTCCAGTCGGGAAACCTGTCGTGCCAGCGGATCCGCATCTCAATTAGTCAGCAACCAT
AGTCCCGCCCCTAACTCCGCCCATCCCGCCCCTAACTCCGCCCAGTTCCGCCCATTCTCCGCCCCATGGC
TGACTAATTTTTTTTATTTATGCAGAGGCCGAGGCCGCCTCGGCCTCTGAGCTATTCCAGAAGTAGTGAG
GAGGCTTTTTTGGAGGCCTAGGCTTTTGCAAAAAGCTAACTTGTTTATTGCAGCTTATAATGGTTACAAA
TAAAGCAATAGCATCACAAATTTCACAAATAAAGCATTTTTTTCACTGCATTCTAGTTGTGGTTTGTCCA
AACTCATCAATGTATCTTATCATGTCTGGATCCGCTGCATTAATGAATCGGCCAACGCGCGGGGAGAGGC
GGTTTGCGTATTGGGCGCTCTTCCGCTTCCTCGCTCACTGACTCGCTGCGCTCGGTCGTTCGGCTGCGGC
GAGCGGTATCAGCTCACTCAAAGGCGGTAATACGGTTATCCACAGAATCAGGGGATAACGCAGGAAAGAA
CATGTGAGCAAAAGGCCAG
Features (pLannotate 1.2.2; 19 found; start..end, strand, type, name):
     42..629     -  rep_origin     ori: high-copy-number ColE1/pMB1/pBR322/pUC origin of replication
    800..1660    -  CDS            AmpR: β-lactamase; bla; confers resistance to ampicillin, carbenicillin, and related antibiotics
   1661..1765    -  promoter       AmpR promoter: bla
   1796..2175    +  enhancer       CMV enhancer: human cytomegalovirus immediate early enhancer
   2177..2454    +  promoter       chicken β-actin promoter: No description available
   2455..3467    +  intron         chimeric intron: chimera between introns from chicken β-actin and rabbit β-globin
   3522..3542    +  misc_feature   MCS (fragment): multiple cloning site
   3550..3688    +  sig_peptide    IgH signal sequence: modified signal sequence from the mouse immunoglobulin heavy chain variable region
   3708..4957    +  CDS            GCaMP6f (fragment): improved fluorescent protein-based calcium sensor (Chen et al., 2013)
   5098..5149    +  polyA_signal   β-globin poly(A) signal (fragment): rabbit β-globin polyadenylation signal (Gil and Proudfoot, 1987)
   5568..5584    -  protein_bind   lac operator: The lac repressor binds to the lac operator to inhibit transcription in E. coli. This inhibition can be relieved by adding lactose or isopropyl-β-D-thiogalactopyranoside (IPTG). lac repressor encoded by lacI
   5592..5622    -  promoter       lac promoter: promoter for the E. coli lac operon
   5637..5658    -  protein_bind   CAP binding site: CAP binding activates transcription in the presence of cAMP. E. coli catabolite activator protein
   5671..5710    -  CDS            lacI (fragment): lac repressor; lacI; The lac repressor binds to the lac operator to inhibit transcription in E. coli. This inhibition can be relieved by adding lactose or isopropyl-β-D-thiogalactopyranoside (IPTG).
   5717..5739    +  promoter       SV40 promoter (fragment): SV40 enhancer and early promoter
   5763..5898    +  rep_origin     SV40 ori: SV40 origin of replication
   5918..6052    +  polyA_signal   SV40 poly(A) signal: SV40 polyadenylation signal
   6054..6108    -  CDS            lacI (fragment): lac repressor; lacI; The lac repressor binds to the lac operator to inhibit transcription in E. coli. This inhibition can be relieved by adding lactose or isopropyl-β-D-thiogalactopyranoside (IPTG).
   6110..6243    -  rep_origin     RSF ori (fragment): Plasmids containing the RSF 1030 origin of replication can be propagated in E. coli cells that contain additional plasmids with compatible origins.
