[The description below was written by a language model from this plasmid's Addgene catalogue record and pLannotate feature annotations shown in this document.]
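Description:
pCAG G-CEPIA1er is a 6,249-bp mammalian expression plasmid built on the pCIG2 backbone that drives an endoplasmic reticulum-targeted, genetically encoded calcium indicator. It is propagated in E. coli as a high-copy plasmid through a ColE1/pUC-type origin and is selected with ampicillin via the β-lactamase gene and its native promoter. The annotation shows no mammalian selection marker, so the plasmid appears suited to transient expression after transfection or similar delivery.

The expression cassette uses the composite CAG promoter, annotated here as the CMV immediate-early enhancer, the chicken β-actin promoter and a chimeric β-actin/β-globin intron, which together give strong, broadly active transcription in mammalian cells, including neurons. Downstream of a short multiple cloning site remnant, the open reading frame begins with a modified mouse immunoglobulin heavy chain signal sequence, which directs the nascent protein into the ER. This is followed by the sensor itself, which the automated annotation labels as a GCaMP6f fragment. That label reflects sequence similarity between GCaMP-family green indicators rather than identity, since the catalogue names the insert as G-CEPIA1er. An ER retention motif is not separately annotated. Transcripts terminate at a rabbit β-globin polyadenylation signal. Although pCIG2 is listed as the backbone, no IRES or second reporter appears in the feature table.

The remaining features are backbone remnants: lac promoter/operator and lacI fragments, a partial RSF origin, and an SV40 origin with an SV40 poly(A) signal. The SV40 origin could allow episomal replication in cells expressing large T antigen. The stated purpose is monitoring ER calcium, and the associated study concerned ER-mitochondria tethering and calcium dynamics in mammalian neurons.
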