Addgene plasmid #105012: pCAG G-CEPIA1er
Purpose: ER calcium sensor
Depositing lab: Franck Polleux. Publication: ER-mitochondria tethering by PDZD8 regulates Ca(2+) dynamics in mammalian neurons. Hirabayashi Y, Kwon SK, Paek H, Pernice WM, Paul MA, Lee J, Erfani P, Raczkowski A, Petrey DS, Pon LA, Polleux F. Science. 2017 Nov 3;358(6363):623-630. doi: 10.1126/science.aan6009. PubMed 29097544.
Backbone
  Vector backbone: pCIG2
  Vector type: Mammalian Expression
Growth in bacteria
  Bacterial resistance: Ampicillin, 100 μg/mL
  Growth temperature: 37°C
  Growth strain: DH5alpha
  Copy number: High Copy
Gene/Insert
  Gene/Insert name: G-CEPIA1er
  Promoter: pCAG
  Cloning method: Restriction Enzyme; 5′ cloning site unknown (unknown if destroyed); 3′ cloning site unknown (unknown if destroyed)
Terms and licenses: Academic/Nonprofit Terms; Industry Terms: Not Available to Industry
How to cite: pCAG G-CEPIA1er was a gift from Franck Polleux (Addgene plasmid # 105012 ; http://n2t.net/addgene:105012 ; RRID:Addgene_105012)
