>Addgene plasmid #105012 | pCAG G-CEPIA1er | addgene partial sequence | sequence record 202041 | Addgene NGS Partial Result
TCGAATTGGCCACCATGGGATGGAGCTGTATCATCCTCTTCTTGGTAGCAACAGCTACAGGTAAGGGGTT
AACAGTAGCAGGCTTGAGGTCTGGACATATATATGGGTGACAATGACATCCACTTTGCCTTTCTCTCCAC
AGGCGCGCACTCCCAGGTCCAACTGCAGGGATCCATGGTCGACTCTTCACGTCGTAAGTGGAATAAGACA
GGTCACGCAGTCAGAGCTATAGGTCGGCTGAGCTCACTCGAGAACGTCTATATCAAGGCCGACGAGCAGA
AGAACGGCATCAAGGCGTACTTCAAGATCCGCCACAACATCGAGGGCGGCGGCGTGCAGCTCGCCTACCA
CTACCAGCAGAACACCCCCATCGGCGACGGCCCCGTGCTGCTGCCCGACAACCACTACCTGAGCGTGCAG
TCCATACTTTCGAAAGACCCCAACGAGAAGCGCGATCACATGGTCCTGCTGGAGTTCGTGACCGCCGCCG
GGATCACTCTCGGCATGGACGAGCTGTACAAGGGCGGTACCGGAGGGAGCATGGTGAGCAAGGGCGAGGA
GCTGTTCACCGGGGTGGTGCCCATCCAGGTCGAGCTGGACGGCGACGTAAACGGCCACAAGTTCAGCGTG
TCCGGCGAGGGTGAGGGCGATGCCACCTACGGCAAGCTGACCCTGAAGTTCATCTGCACCACCGGCAAGC
TGCCCGTGCCCTGGCCCACCCTCGTGACCACCCTGACCTACGGCGTGCAGTGCTTCAGCCGCTACCCCGA
CCACATGAAGCAGCACGACTTCTTCAAGTCCGCCATGCCCGAAGGCTACATCCAGGAGCGCACCATCTTC
TTCAAGGACGACGGCAACTACAAGACCCGCGCCGAGGTGAAGTTCGAGGGCGACACCCTGGTGAACCGCA
TCGAGCTGAAGGGCATCGACTTCAAGGAGGACGGCAACATCCTGGGGCACAAGCTGGAGTACAACACGCG
TGACCAACTGACTGAAGAGCAGATCGCAGAATTTAAAGAGGCTTTCTCCCTATTTGACAAGGACGGGGAT
GGGACGATAACAACCAAGGATCTGGGGACGGTGCTGCGGTCTCTGGGGCAGAACCCCACAGAAGCAGAGC
TCCAGGACATGATCAATGAAGTAGATGCCGACGGTAATGGCACAATCGACTTCCCTGAGTTCCTGACAAT
GATGGCAAGAAAAATGAAAGACACAGACAGTGAAGAAGAAATTCGCGAAGCGTTCCGTGTGTGGGATAAG
GATGGCAATGGCTACATCTCTGCAGCAGACCTTCGCCACGTGATGACAAACCTTGGAGAGAAGTTAACAG
ATGAAGAGGTTGATGAAATGATCAGGGAAGCAGATATCGATGGAGAAGGTCAGGTAAACTACGAAGAGTT
TGTACAAATGATGACAGCGAAGGCGGCCGCAGAACAAAAACTCATCTCAGAAGAGGATCTGAATGGGGCC
GCAAGCGAGAAGGACGAGCTGTAGAGATCTTTTTCCCTCTGCCAAAAATTATGGGGACATCATGAAGCCC
CTTGAGCATCTGACTTCTGGCTAATAAAGGAAATTTATTTTCATTGCAATAGTGTGTTGGAATTTTTTGT
GTCTCTCACTCGGAAGGACATATGGGAGGGCAAATCATTTAAAACATCAGAATGAGTATTTGGTTTAGAG
TTTGGCAACATATGCCCATATGCTGGCTGCCATGAACAAAGGTTGGCTATAAAGAGGTCATCAGTATATG
AAACAGCCCCCTGCTGTCCATTCCTTATTCCATAGAAAAGCCTTGACTTGAGGTTAGATTTTTTTTATAT
TTTGTTTTGTGTTATTTTTTTCTTTAACATCCCTAAAATTTTCCTTACATGTTTTACTAGCCAGATTTTT
CCTCCTCTCCTGACTACTCCCAGTCATAGCTGTCCCTCTTCTCTTATGGAGATCCCTCGACCTGCACCGT
CGACCAGCTTGGCGTAATCATGGTCATAGCTGTTTCCTGTGTGAAATTGTTATCCGCTCACAATTCCACA
CAACATACGAGCCGGAAGCATAAAGTGTAAAGCCTGGGGTGCCTAATGAGTGAGCTAACTCACATTAATT
GCGTTGCGCTCACTGCCCGCTTTCCAGTCGGGAAACCTGTCGTGCCAGCGGATCCGCATCTCAATTAGTC
AGCAACCATAGTCCCGCCCCTAACTCCGCCCATCCCGCCCCTAACTCCGCCCAGTTCCGCCCATTCTCCG
CCCCATGGCTGACTAATTTTTTTTATTTATGCAGAGGCCGAGGCCGCCTCGGCCTCTGAGCTATTCCAGA
AGTAGTGAGGAGGCTTTTTTGGAGGCCTAGGCTTTTGCAAAAAGCTAACTTGTTTATTGCAGCTTATAAT
GGTTACAAATAAAGCAATAGCATCACAAATTTCACAAATAAAGCATTTTTTTCACTGCATTCTAGTTGTG
GTTTGTCCAAACTCATCAATGTATCTTATCATGTCTGGATCCGCTGCATTAATGAATCGGCCAACGCGCG
GGGAGAGGCGGTTTGCGTATTGGGCGCTCTTCCGCTTCCTCGCTCACTGACTCGCTGCGCTCGGTCGTTC
GGCTGCGGCGAGCGGTATCAGCTCACTCAAAGGCGGTAATACGGTTATCCACAGAATCAGGGGATAACGC
AGGAAAGAACATGTGAGCAAAAGGCCAGCAAAAGGCCAGGAACCGTAAAAAGGCCGCGTTGCTGGCGTTT
TTCCATAGGCTCCGCCCCCCTGACGAGCATCACAAAAATCGACGCTCAAGTCAGAGGTGGCGAAACCCGA
CAGGACTATAAAGATACCAGGCGTTTCCCCCTGGAAGCTCCCTCGTGCGCTCTCCTGTTCCGACCCTGCC
GCTTACCGGATACCTGTCCGCCTTTCTCCCTTCGGGAAGCGTGGCGCTTTCTCATAGCTCACGCTGTAGG
TATCTCAGTTCGGTGTAGGTCGTTCGCTCCAAGCTGGGCTGTGTGCACGAACCCCCCGTTCAGCCCGACC
GCTGCGCCTTATCCGGTAACTATCGTCTTGAGTCCAACCCGGTAAGACACGACTTATCGCCACTGGCAGC
AGCCACTGGTAACAGGATTAGCAGAGCGAGGTATGTAGGCGGTGCTACAGAGTTCTTGAAGTGGTGGCCT
AACTACGGCTACACTAGAAGAACAGTATTTGGTATCTGCGCTCTGCTGAAGCCAGTTACCTTCGGAAAAA
GAGTTGGTAGCTCTTGATCCGGCAAACAAACCACCGCTGGTAGCGGTGGTTTTTTTGTTTGCAAGCAGCA
GATTACGCGCAGAAAAAAAGGATCTCAAGAAGATCCTTTGATCTTTTCTACGGGGTCTGACGCTCAGTGG
AACGAAAACTCACGTTAAGGGATTTTGGTCATGAGATTATCAAAAAGGATCTTCACCTAGATCCTTTTAA
ATTAAAAATGAAGTTTTAAATCAATCTAAAGTATATATGAGTAAACTTGGTCTGACAGTTACCAATGCTT
AATCAGTGAGGCACCTATCTCAGCGATCTGTCTATTTCGTTCATCCATAGTTGCCTGACTCCCCGTCGTG
TAGATAACTACGATACGGGAGGGCTTACCATCTGGCCCCAGTGCTGCAATGATACCGCGAGACCCACGCT
CACCGGCTCCAGATTTATCAGCAATAAACCAGCCAGCCGGAAGGGCCGAGCGCAGAAGTGGTCCTGCAAC
TTTATCCGCCTCCATCCAGTCTATTAATTGTTGCCGGGAAGCTAGAGTAAGTAGTTCGCCAGTTAATAGT
TTGCGCAACGTTGTTGCCATTGCTACAGGCATCGTGGTGTCACGCTCGTCGTTTGGTATGGCTTCATTCA
GCTCCGGTTCCCAACGATCAAGGCGAGTTACATGATCCCCCATGTTGTGCAAAAAAGCGGTTAGCTCCTT
CGGTCCTCCGATCGTTGTCAGAAGTAAGTTGGCCGCAGTGTTATCACTCATGGTTATGGCAGCACTGCAT
AATTCTCTTACTGTCATGCCATCCGTAAGATGCTTTTCTGTGACTGGTGAGTACTCAACCAAGTCATTCT
GAGAATAGTGTATGCGGCGACCGAGTTGCTCTTGCCCGGCGTCAATACGGGATAATACCGCGCCACATAG
CAGAACTTTAAAAGTGCTCATCATTGGAAAACGTTCTTCGGGGCGAAAACTCTCAAGGATCTTACCGCTG
TTGAGATCCAGTTCGATGTAACCCACTCGTGCACCCAACTGATCTTCAGCATCTTTTACTTTCACCAGCG
TTTCTGGGTGAGCAAAAACAGGAAGGCAAAATGCCGCAAAAAAGGGAATAAGGGCGACACGGAAATGTTG
AATACTCATACTCTTCCTTTTTCAATATTATTGAAGCATTTATCAGGGTTATTGTCTCATGAGCGGATAC
ATATTTGAATGTATTTAGAAAAATAAACAAATAGGGGTTCCGCGCACATTTCCCCGAAAAGTGCCACCTG
GGT
